>Addgene plasmid #146532 | pCIneo-lambdaN-HA-HsSmg7_1-632_I | depositor full sequence | sequence record 288978 | Full Sequence
TCAATATTGGCCATTAGCCATATTATTCATTGGTTATATAGCATAAATCAATATTGGCTATTGGCCATTG
CATACGTTGTATCTATATCATAATATGTACATTTATATTGGCTCATGTCCAATATGACCGCCATGTTGGC
ATTGATTATTGACTAGTTATTAATAGTAATCAATTACGGGGTCATTAGTTCATAGCCCATATATGGAGTT
CCGCGTTACATAACTTACGGTAAATGGCCCGCCTGGCTGACCGCCCAACGACCCCCGCCCATTGACGTCA
ATAATGACGTATGTTCCCATAGTAACGCCAATAGGGACTTTCCATTGACGTCAATGGGTGGAGTATTTAC
GGTAAACTGCCCACTTGGCAGTACATCAAGTGTATCATATGCCAAGTCCGCCCCCTATTGACGTCAATGA
CGGTAAATGGCCCGCCTGGCATTATGCCCAGTACATGACCTTACGGGACTTTCCTACTTGGCAGTACATC
TACGTATTAGTCATCGCTATTACCATGGTGATGCGGTTTTGGCAGTACACCAATGGGCGTGGATAGCGGT
TTGACTCACGGGGATTTCCAAGTCTCCACCCCATTGACGTCAATGGGAGTTTGTTTTGGCACCAAAATCA
ACGGGACTTTCCAAAATGTCGTAACAACTGCGATCGCCCGCCCCGTTGACGCAAATGGGCGGTAGGCGTG
TACGGTGGGAGGTCTATATAAGCAGAGCTCGTTTAGTGAACCGTCAGATCACTAGAAGCTTTATTGCGGT
AGTTTATCACAGTTAAATTGCTAACGCAGTCAGTGCTTCTGACACAACAGTCTCGAACTTAAGCTGCAGT
GACTCTCTTAAGGTAGCCTTGCAGAAGTTGGTCGTGAGGCACTGGGCAGGTAAGTATCAAGGTTACAAGA
CAGGTTTAAGGAGACCAATAGAAACTGGGCTTGTCGAGACAGAGAAGACTCTTGCGTTTCTGATAGGCAC
CTATTGGTCTTACTGACATCCACTTTGCCTTTCTCTCCACAGGTGTCCACTCCCAGTTCAATTACAGCTC
TTAAGGCTAGAGTACTTAATACGACTCACTATAGGCTAGCAATTGCGGCCACCATGGACGCACAAACACG
ACGACGTGAGCGTCGCGCTGAGAAACAAGCTCAATGGAAAGCTGCAAACGGTGGATCTCCTCCACATATG
GCTTACCCATACGATGTTCCAGATTACGCTCCTCCACTCGAGATGAGCCTGCAGAGCGCGCAGTACCTCC
GGCAGGCAGAAGTCCTGAAGGCTGACATGACAGATTCTAAGCTGGGTCCAGCTGAAGTCTGGACATCCAG
GCAGGCTCTGCAGGACCTGTACCAGAAAATGCTAGTTACCGATTTGGAATACGCTTTAGACAAGAAAGTA
GAACAGGATCTCTGGAATCACGCCTTTAAGAATCAGATCACAACACTACAAGGCCAGGCAAAGAATCGAG
CAAATCCGAATCGGAGTGAAGTTCAGGCAAACCTTTCTCTGTTCCTAGAGGCAGCTAGTGGCTTCTATAC
TCAGTTATTACAAGAACTGTGTACAGTATTTAATGTAGATTTACCATGCCGTGTGAAGTCTTCCCAATTG
GGAATTATCAGCAATAAACAGACGCATACCAGCGCCATAGTGAAGCCACAGTCTAGCTCCTGTTCCTATA
TCTGCCAGCACTGCCTCGTCCACCTTGGAGACATTGCTCGATACAGAAACCAGACCAGCCAGGCAGAGTC
CTACTATAGGCATGCAGCTCAGCTTGTCCCCTCCAATGGTCAGCCTTATAATCAGTTGGCTATCTTAGCT
TCTTCCAAAGGAGACCATCTGACCACAATTTTCTACTACTGCAGAAGCATTGCTGTGAAGTTCCCTTTCC
CAGCTGCCTCCACTAATCTGCAAAAAGCACTTTCTAAAGCACTGGAAAGCCGAGATGAGGTGAAAACCAA
GTGGGGTGTTTCTGACTTCATCAAGGCCTTTATTAAATTCCACGGTCATGTGTACCTGAGTAAGAGCTTG
GAAAAGTTGAGCCCTCTTCGAGAGAAATTGGAAGAACAGTTTAAGAGGCTGCTATTCCAAAAAGCTTTCA
ACTCTCAGCAGTTAGTTCATGTCACTGTCATTAACCTGTTTCAACTTCATCACCTTCGTGACTTTAGCAA
TGAAACCGAGCAGCACACTTATAGCCAAGATGAGCAGCTATGTTGGACACAGTTGCTGGCCCTCTTTATG
TCTTTTCTTGGCATCCTGTGCAAGTGTCCTCTACAGAATGAGTCTCAGGAGGAGTCCTACAATGCCTATC
CTCTTCCAGCAGTCAAGGTCTCCATGGACTGGCTAAGACTCAGACCCAGGGTCTTTCAGGAGGCAGTGGT
GGATGAAAGACAGTACATTTGGCCCTGGTTGATTTCCCTTCTGAATAGTTTCCATCCCCATGAAGAGGAC
CTCTCAAGTATTAGTGCGACACCACTTCCAGAGGAGTTTGAATTACAAGGATTTTTGGCATTGAGACCTT
CTTTCAGGAACTTGGATTTTTCCAAAGGTCACCAGGGTATTACAGGGGACAAAGAAGGCCAGCAACGACG
AATACGACAGCAACGCTTGATCTCTATAGGCAAATGGATTGCTGATAATCAGCCAAGGCTGATTCAGTGT
GAAAATGAGGTAGGGAAATTGTTGTTTATCACAGAAATCCCAGAATTAATACTGGAAGACCCCAGTGAAG
CCAAAGAGAACCTCATTCTGCAGGAAACATCTGTGATAGAGTCGCTGGCTGCAGATGGGAGCCCAGGGCT
AAAATCAGTGCTATCTACAAGCCGAAATTTAAGCAACAACTGTGACACAGGAGAGAAGCCAGTGGTTACC
TTCAAAGAAAACATTAAGACACGAGAAGTGAACAGAGACCAAGGAAGAAGTTTTCCTCCCAAAGAGGTGA
GAAGGGACTATAGCAAAGGAATAACTGTAACTAAGAATGATGGAAAGAAGGACAACAACAAGAGGAAAAC
TGAAACCAAGAAATGCACCTTAGAAAAGTTACAGGAAACAGGAAAGCAGAATGTGGCAGTGCAGGTAAAA
TCCCAGACAGAACTAAGAAAGACTCCAGTGTCTGAAGCCAGAAAAACACCTGTAACTCAAACCCCAACTC
AAGCAAGTAACTCCCAGTTCATCCCCATTCATCACCCTGGAGCCTTCCCTCCTCTTCCCAGCAGGCCAGG
GTTTCCGCCCCCAACATATGTTATCCCCCCGCCTGTGGCATTTTCTGCGGCCGCTTCCCTTTAGTGAGGG
TTAATGCTTCGAGCAGACATGATAAGATACATTGATGAGTTTGGACAAACCACAACTAGAATGCAGTGAA
AAAAATGCTTTATTTGTGAAATTTGTGATGCTATTGCTTTATTTGTAACCATTATAAGCTGCAATAAACA
AGTTAACAACAACAATTGCATTCATTTTATGTTTCAGGTTCAGGGGGAGATGTGGGAGGTTTTTTAAAGC
AAGTAAAACCTCTACAAATGTGGTAAAATCCGATAAGGATCGATCCGGGCTGGCGTAATAGCGAAGAGGC
CCGCACCGATCGCCCTTCCCAACAGTTGCGCAGCCTGAATGGCGAATGG
[124 nt withheld, positions 3620-3743]
C
[91 nt withheld, positions 3745-3835]
A
[49 nt withheld, positions 3837-3885]
CCTTTGACGTTGGAGTCCACGTTCTTT
[37 nt withheld, positions 3913-3949]
ACCCTATCTCGGTCTATTCTTTTGATTTATAAGGGATTTTGCCGATTTCGGCCTATTGGTTAAAAAATGA
GCTGATTTAACAAAAATTTAACGCGAATTTTAACAAAATATTAACGCTTACAATTTCCTGATGCGGTATT
TTCTCCTTACGCATCTGTGCGGTATTTCACACCGCATACGCGGATCTGCGCAGCACCATGGCCTGAAATA
ACCTCTGAAAGAGGAACTTGGTTAGGTACCTTCTGAGGCGGAAAGAACCAGCTGTGGAATGTGTGTCAGT
TAGGGTGTGGAAAGTCCCCAGGCTCCCCAGCAGGCAGAAGTATGCAAAGCATGCATCTCAATTAGTCAGC
AACCAGGTGTGGAAAGTCCCCAGGCTCCCCAGCAGGCAGAAGTATGCAAAGCATGCATCTCAATTAGTCA
GCAACCATAGTCCCGCCCCTAACTCCGCCCATCCCGCCCCTAACTCCGCCCAGTTCCGCCCATTCTCCGC
CCCATGGCTGACTAATTTTTTTTATTTATGCAGAGGCCGAGGCCGCCTCGGCCTCTGAGCTATTCCAGAA
GTAGTGAGGAGGCTTTTTTGGAGGCCTAGGCTTTTGCAAAAAGCTTGATTCTTCTGACACAACAGTCTCG
AACTTAAGGCTAGAGCCACCATGATTGAACAAGATGGATTGCACGCAGGTTCTCCGGCCGCTTGGGTGGA
GAGGCTATTCGGCTATGACTGGGCACAACAGACAATCGGCTGCTCTGATGCCGCCGTGTTCCGGCTGTCA
GCGCAGGGGCGCCCGGTTCTTTTTGTCAAGACCGACCTGTCCGGTGCCCTGAATGAACTGCAGGACGAGG
CAGCGCGGCTATCGTGGCTGGCCACGACGGGCGTTCCTTGCGCAGCTGTGCTCGACGTTGTCACTGAAGC
GGGAAGGGACTGGCTGCTATTGGGCGAAGTGCCGGGGCAGGATCTCCTGTCATCTCACCTTGCTCCTGCC
GAGAAAGTATCCATCATGGCTGATGCAATGCGGCGGCTGCATACGCTTGATCCGGCTACCTGCCCATTCG
ACCACCAAGCGAAACATCGCATCGAGCGAGCACGTACTCGGATGGAAGCCGGTCTTGTCGATCAGGATGA
TCTGGACGAAGAGCATCAGGGGCTCGCGCCAGCCGAACTGTTCGCCAGGCTCAAGGCGCGCATGCCCGAC
GGCGAGGATCTCGTCGTGACCCATGGCGATGCCTGCTTGCCGAATATCATGGTGGAAAATGGCCGCTTTT
CTGGATTCATCGACTGTGGCCGGCTGGGTGTGGCGGACCGCTATCAGGACATAGCGTTGGCTACCCGTGA
TATTGCTGAAGAGCTTGGCGGCGAATGGGCTGACCGCTTCCTCGTGCTTTACGGTATCGCCGCTCCCGAT
TCGCAGCGCATCGCCTTCTATCGCCTTCTTGACGAGTTCTTCTGAGCGGGACTCTGGGGTTCGAAATGAC
CGACCAAGCGACGCCCAACCTGCCATCACGATGGCCGCAATAAAATATCTTTATTTTCATTACATCTGTG
TGTTGGTTTTTTGTGTGAATCGATAGCGATAAGGATCCGCGTATGGTGCACTCTCAGTACAATCTGCTCT
GATGCCGCATAGTTAAGCCAGCCCCGACACCCGCCAACACCCGCTGACGCGCCCTGACGGGCTTGTCTGC
TCCCGGCATCCGCTTACAGACAAGCTGTGACCGTCTCCGGGAGCTGCATGTGTCAGAGGTTTTCACCGTC
ATCACCGAAACGCGCGAGACGAAAGGGCCTCGTGATACGCCTATTTTTATAGGTTAATGTCATGATAATA
ATGGTTTCTTAGACGTCAGGTGGCACTTTTCGGGGAAATGTGCGCGGAACCCCTATTTGTTTATTTTTCT
AAATACATTCAAATATGTATCCGCTCATGAGACAATAACCCTGATAAATGCTTCAATAATATTGAAAAAG
GAAGAGTATGAGTATTCAACATTTCCGTGTCGCCCTTATTCCCTTTTTTGCGGCATTTTGCCTTCCTGTT
TTTGCTCACCCAGAAACGCTGGTGAAAGTAAAAGATGCTGAAGATCAGTTGGGTGCACGAGTGGGTTACA
TCGAACTGGATCTCAACAGCGGTAAGATCCTTGAGAGTTTTCGCCCCGAAGAACGTTTTCCAATGATGAG
CACTTTTAAAGTTCTGCTATGTGGCGCGGTATTATCCCGTATTGACGCCGGGCAAGAGCAACTCGGTCGC
CGCATACACTATTCTCAGAATGACTTGGTTGAGTACTCACCAGTCACAGAAAAGCATCTTACGGATGGCA
TGACAGTAAGAGAATTATGCAGTGCTGCCATAACCATGAGTGATAACACTGCGGCCAACTTACTTCTGAC
AACGATCGGAGGACCGAAGGAGCTAACCGCTTTTTTGCACAACATGGGGGATCATGTAACTCGCCTTGAT
CGTTGGGAACCGGAGCTGAATGAAGCCATACCAAACGACGAGCGTGACACCACGATGCCTGTAGCAATGG
CAACAACGTTGCGCAAACTATTAACTGGCGAACTACTTACTCTAGCTTCCCGGCAACAATTAATAGACTG
GATGGAGGCGGATAAAGTTGCAGGACCACTTCTGCGCTCGGCCCTTCCGGCTGGCTGGTTTATTGCTGAT
AAATCTGGAGCCGGTGAGCGTGGGTCTCGCGGTATCATTGCAGCACTGGGGCCAGATGGTAAGCCCTCCC
GTATCGTAGTTATCTACACGACGGGGAGTCAGGCAACTATGGATGAACGAAATAGACAGATCGCTGAGAT
AGGTGCCTCACTGATTAAGCATTGGTAACTGTCAGACCAAGTTTACTCATATATACTTTAGATTGATTTA
AAACTTCATTTTTAATTTAAAAGGATCTAGGTGAAGATCCTTTTTGATAATCTCATGACCAAAATCCCTT
AACGTGAGTTTTCGTTCCACTGAGCGTCAGACCCCGTAGAAAAGATCAAAGGATCTTCTTGAGATCCTTT
TTTTCTGCGCGTAATCTGCTGCTTGCAAACAAAAAAACCACCGCTACCAGCGGTGGTTTGTTTGCCGGAT
CAAGAGCTACCAACTCTTTTTCCGAAGGTAACTGGCTTCAGCAGAGCGCAGATACCAAATACTGTTCTTC
TAGTGTAGCCGTAGTTAGGCCACCACTTCAAGAACTCTGTAGCACCGCCTACATACCTCGCTCTGCTAAT
CCTGTTACCAGTGGCTGCTGCCAGTGGCGATAAGTCGTGTCTTACCGGGTTGGACTCAAGACGATAGTTA
CCGGATAAGGCGCAGCGGTCGGGCTGAACGGGGGGTTCGTGCACACAGCCCAGCTTGGAGCGAACGACCT
ACACCGAACTGAGATACCTACAGCGTGAGCTATGAGAAAGCGCCACGCTTCCCGAAGGGAGAAAGGCGGA
CAGGTATCCGGTAAGCGGCAGGGTCGGAACAGGAGAGCGCACGAGGGAGCTTCCAGGGGGAAACGCCTGG
TATCTTTATAGTCCTGTCGGGTTTCGCCACCTCTGACTTGAGCGTCGATTTTTGTGATGCTCGTCAGGGG
GGCGGAGCCTATGGAAAAACGCCAGCAACGCGGCCTTTTTACGGTTCCTGGCCTTTTGCTGGCCTTTTGC
TCACATGGCTCGACAGATCT
Features (pLannotate 1.2.2; 21 found; start..end, strand, type, name):
    140..517     +  enhancer       CMV enhancer: human cytomegalovirus immediate early enhancer
    518..729     +  promoter       CMV promoter: human cytomegalovirus (CMV) immediate early promoter
    890..1022    +  intron         chimeric intron: chimera between introns from human β-globin and immunoglobulin heavy chain genes
   1067..1085    +  promoter       T7 promoter: promoter for bacteriophage T7 RNA polymerase
   1104..1169    +  CDS            N (fragment): REGN_LAMBD - Experimental evidence at protein level: Swiss-Prot protein existence level 1. Plays a role as a transcriptional antitermination factor that allows the virus to initiate its lytic phase. Activates expression of the delayed viral early genes by modifying host RNA polymerase (RNAP) into a form that is resistant to termination signals. This antitermination function requires the host NusA protein which serves to stabilize the interaction between antitermination protein N and host RNA polymerase. From Escherichia phage lambda (Bacteriophage lambda).
   1194..1220    +  CDS            3xHA (fragment): three tandem HA epitope tags
   1233..3266    +  CDS            SMG7 (fragment): SMG7_HUMAN - Also known as C1orf16, EST1C, KIAA0250. Experimental evidence at protein level: Swiss-Prot protein existence level 1. Plays a role in nonsense-mediated mRNA decay. Recruits UPF1 to cytoplasmic mRNA decay bodies. Together with SMG5 is thought to provide a link to the mRNA degradation machinery involving exonucleolytic pathways, and to serve as an adapter for UPF1 to protein phosphatase 2A (PP2A), thereby triggering UPF1 dephosphorylation. From Homo sapiens (Human).
   3278..3295    -  promoter       T3 promoter (fragment): promoter for bacteriophage T3 RNA polymerase
   3313..3434    -  polyA_signal   SV40 poly(A) signal: SV40 polyadenylation signal
   3457..3525    -  CDS            large T antigen (fragment): large T antigen from SV40 (simian virus 40)
   3549..3616    +  CDS            lacZα (fragment): LacZα fragment of β-galactosidase; lacZ fragment
   3620..4048    +  rep_origin     f1 ori (sequence partly withheld): f1 bacteriophage origin of replication; arrow indicates direction of (+) strand synthesis
   4076..4127    -  misc_feature   bom (fragment): basis of mobility region from pBR322
   4192..4549    +  promoter       SV40 promoter: SV40 enhancer and early promoter
   4600..5391    +  CDS            neo: KKA2_KLEPN - Also known as kan, nptII. Experimental evidence at protein level: Swiss-Prot protein existence level 1. Resistance to kanamycin, neomycin, paromomycin, ribostamycin, butirosin and gentamicin B. From Klebsiella pneumoniae.
   5458..5506    +  polyA_signal   poly(A) signal: synthetic polyadenylation signal
   5526..5580    -  misc_feature   bom (fragment): basis of mobility region from pBR322
   5682..5717    -  CDS            rop (fragment): Rop protein, which maintains plasmids at low copy number; rop
   5812..5916    +  promoter       AmpR promoter: bla
   5917..6777    +  CDS            AmpR: β-lactamase; bla; confers resistance to ampicillin, carbenicillin, and related antibiotics
   6948..7536    +  rep_origin     ori: high-copy-number ColE1/pMB1/pBR322/pUC origin of replication
