[The description below was written by a language model from this plasmid's Addgene catalogue record and pLannotate feature annotations shown in this document.]
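Description:
pCIneo-lambdaN-HA-HsSmg7_1-632_I is a mammalian expression plasmid built on the pCI-neo backbone, about 7.6 kb according to the depositor's full sequence. It is propagated in E. coli as a high-copy plasmid through a ColE1/pUC-type origin and selected with ampicillin via the β-lactamase gene. An f1 origin is also present, which can support single-stranded DNA production. For selection in mammalian cells, the backbone carries a neomycin phosphotransferase (neo) cassette driven by the SV40 enhancer/early promoter and terminated by a synthetic poly(A) signal.

The expression unit uses the human CMV immediate-early enhancer and promoter followed by a chimeric β-globin/immunoglobulin intron, which generally improves expression of the spliced transcript, and ends in an SV40 polyadenylation signal. The open reading frame encodes a short fragment of the bacteriophage lambda N protein, then an HA epitope (annotated as a partial match to 3xHA, consistent with a single tag), then a fragment of human SMG7, named as residues 1-632. The insert carries three silent nucleotide changes relative to the NCBI isoform 2 reference. T7 and T3 promoter sequences flank the insert. SMG7 acts in nonsense-mediated mRNA decay, linking UPF1 to the mRNA degradation machinery.

The record gives the purpose only as mammalian expression of this SMG7 fragment. The lambda N peptide is the standard module for tethering assays, in which it binds boxB hairpins placed in a reporter mRNA, so the construct is probably meant to recruit the fragment to a reporter transcript and test its effect on mRNA stability, with the HA tag used for detection. The depositor notes that the supplied sequence may be theoretical or based on Sanger reads.
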