Addgene plasmid #146532: pCIneo-lambdaN-HA-HsSmg7_1-632_I
Purpose: Mammalian Expression of HsSmg7_1-632
Depositing lab: Elisa Izaurralde. Depositing organization: Max Planck Institute for Developmental Biology.
Backbone
  Vector backbone: pCI-neo
  Vector type: Mammalian Expression
Growth in bacteria
  Bacterial resistance: Ampicillin, 100 μg/mL
  Growth temperature: 37°C
  Growth strain: DH5alpha
  Copy number: High Copy
Gene/Insert
  Gene/Insert name: HsSmg7_1-632
  Species: H. sapiens (human)
  Mutation: three silent mutation G216A, T1185C and A1521G compared to the sequence given by NCBI: NM_201568.1 isoform2
  Entrez Gene: SMG7 (a.k.a. C1orf16, EST1C, SGA56M)
  Cloning method: Unknown
Terms and licenses: Academic/Nonprofit Terms; Industry Terms: Not Available to Industry
Depositor comments: Plasmids from this collection were made available to the research community and donated after the lab closed. Please note that the sequence provided by the depositing laboratory may be theoretical/predicted or based on Sanger sequencing results. There may be discrepancies between sequencing results obtained by Addgene and the depositor sequence. If an Addgene verified sequence is not available, please contact before placing your order to request that our lab fully sequence the plasmid.
How to cite: pCIneo-lambdaN-HA-HsSmg7_1-632_I was a gift from Elisa Izaurralde (Addgene plasmid # 146532 ; http://n2t.net/addgene:146532 ; RRID:Addgene_146532)
